Addgene plasmid #160101: pENTR1A_mmFbxw7a (closed)
Purpose: Expresses murine Fbxw7 alpha in mammalian cells
Depositing lab: Rizwan Haq. Depositing organization: Dana-Farber Cancer Institute. Publication: Inactivation of Fbxw7 impairs dsRNA sensing and confers resistance to PD-1 blockade. Gstalder C, Liu D, Miao D, Lutterbach B, DeVine AL, Lin C, Shettigar M, Pancholi P, Buchbinder EI, Carter SL, Manos MP, Rojas-Rudilla V, Brennick R, Gjini E, Chen PH, Lako A, Rodig S, Yoon CH, Freeman GJ, Barbie DA, Hodi FS, Miles W, Van Allen EM, Haq R. Cancer Discov. 2020 May 5. pii: 2159-8290.CD-19-1416. doi: 10.1158/2159-8290.CD-19-1416. PubMed 32371478.
Backbone
  Vector backbone: pENTR1A backbone
  Vector type: Mammalian Expression ; Gateway entry vector
Growth in bacteria
  Bacterial resistance: Kanamycin, 50 μg/mL
  Growth temperature: 37°C
  Growth strain: DH5alpha
  Copy number: High Copy
Gene/Insert
  Gene/Insert name: Fbxw7alpha
  Species: M. musculus (mouse)
  Entrez Gene: Fbxw7 (a.k.a. 1110001A17Rik, AGO, Cdc4, Fbw7, Fbwd6, Fbx30, Fbxo30, Fbxw6, SEL-10)
  Cloning method: Gateway Cloning
  Sequencing primers: 5′ pEXR; 3′ SeqL-B
Terms and licenses: Academic/Nonprofit Terms; Industry Terms: Not Available to Industry
How to cite: pENTR1A_mmFbxw7a (closed) was a gift from Rizwan Haq (Addgene plasmid # 160101 ; http://n2t.net/addgene:160101 ; RRID:Addgene_160101)
