[The description below was written by a language model from this plasmid's Addgene catalogue record and pLannotate feature annotations shown in this document.]
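Description:
pENTR1A_mmFbxw7a (closed) is a Gateway entry clone built on the pENTR1A backbone, carrying the coding sequence of mouse Fbxw7 alpha. The 4.4 kb plasmid is maintained in E. coli at high copy through a ColE1/pUC-type origin and is selected with kanamycin via an aminoglycoside phosphotransferase (KanR) gene. The annotation also picks up a very short fragment matching the RSF origin at the start of the record, which is unlikely to be a functional second replicon. Upstream of the cloning region sit the rrnB T1 and T2 transcription terminators, which in entry vectors shield the insert from read-through transcription originating in the backbone.

The payload is an Fbxw7 open reading frame of roughly 2.1 kb, flanked by attL1 on the 5′ side and attL2 on the 3′ side. These sites let LR Clonase transfer the insert, in a defined orientation, into any attR-containing destination vector. No eukaryotic promoter, polyadenylation signal, epitope tag or reporter is annotated. So although the catalogue lists the purpose as expression of murine Fbxw7 alpha in mammalian cells, this plasmid itself serves as the shuttle, and expression would depend on the promoter and other elements supplied by the chosen destination vector. The "closed" label conventionally indicates that the reading frame retains its stop codon, making it suited to untagged or N-terminally tagged products rather than C-terminal fusions, though the record does not state this explicitly. The associated publication concerns loss of Fbxw7 function, dsRNA sensing and resistance to PD-1 blockade, which suggests use of the clone for expressing or restoring the gene in that setting.
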