Features (pLannotate 1.2.2; 8 found; start..end, strand, type, name):
      1..46      +  rep_origin     RSF ori (fragment): Plasmids containing the RSF 1030 origin of replication can be propagated in E. coli cells that contain additional plasmids with compatible origins.
    106..149     -  terminator     rrnB T1 terminator: Escherichia coli rrnB; transcription terminator T1 from the E. coli rrnB gene
    281..308     +  terminator     rrnB T2 terminator: transcription terminator T2 from the E. coli rrnB gene
    358..457     +  protein_bind   attL1: mutant version of attL; recombination site for the Gateway® LR reaction LR Clonase™
    508..2637    +  CDS            Fbxw7: FBXW7_MOUSE - Also known as Fbw7 From Mus musculus (Mouse).
   2646..2745    -  protein_bind   attL2: mutant version of attL; recombination site for the Gateway® LR reaction LR Clonase™
   2868..3677    +  CDS            KanR: aminoglycoside phosphotransferase; aph(3')-Ia; confers resistance to kanamycin in bacteria or G418 (Geneticin®) in eukaryotes
   3767..4355    +  rep_origin     ori: high-copy-number ColE1/pMB1/pBR322/pUC origin of replication
>Addgene plasmid #160101 | pENTR1A_mmFbxw7a (closed) | addgene full sequence | sequence record 314423 | Addgene NGS Result
CTTTCCTGCGTTATCCCCTGATTCTGTGGATAACCGTATTACCGCTAGCATGGATCTCGGGGACGTCTAA
CTACTAAGCGAGAGTAGGGAACTGCCAGGCATCAAATAAAACGAAAGGCTCAGTCGGAAGACTGGGCCTT
TCGTTTTATCTGTTGTTTGTCGGTGAACGCTCTCCTGAGTAGGACAAATCCGCCGGGAGCGGATTTGAAC
GTTGTGAAGCAACGGCCCGGAGGGTGGCGGGCAGGACGCCCGCCATAAACTGCCAGGCATCAAACTAAGC
AGAAGGCCATCCTGACGGATGGCCTTTTTGCGTTTCTACAAACTCTTCCTGTTAGTTAGTTACTTAAGCT
CGGGCCCCAAATAATGATTTTATTTTGACTGATAGTGACCTGTTCGTTGCAACAAATTGATAAGCAATGC
TTTTTTATAATGCCAACTTTGTACAAAAAAGCAGGCTTTAAAGGAACCAATTCAGTCGACTGGATCCGGT
ACCGAATTCGCGGCCGCATGAATCAGGAACTGCTCTCTGTGGGCAGCAAAAGACGACGAACTGGAGGCTC
TCTGAGAGGGAATGCTTCCTCAAGCCAGGTTGATGAGGGACAGATGAATCGCGTGGTTGAGGAGGATCCA
CAGCAGCAAGCGAGACATCAAGAGGAGGAGCACACTGCGCGGAATGGTGAACTTGTGGGTGCAAACCCTA
GGCCTGGAGACCAGAACGATACCCAGCAAGGACAAGTGGAGGAAAATAATAACCGCTTTATTTCAGTAGA
TGAGGACTCTTCGGGAAATCAGGAAGAGCAAGAGGAAGATGAAGAGCATGCTGGGGAACAGGAGGAGGAA
GAGGAGGAAGAGGAAGAGGAGGAGGAGATGGACCAGGAGAGTGATGATTTTGATCCGTCTGATGACAGTA
GCAGAGAAGATGAACATACGCACAATAGCAATGTCACAAACTGCAGTAGTGTCTCGGACCTGCCCGCTCA
CCAGCTCTCCTCTCCATTCTATACAAAGACAACAAAAATGAAAAGAAAGTTGGACCATGGTTCTGAAGTT
CGTTCCTTTTCTTTGGGAAAGAAACCATGCAAAGTCTCAGATTATACCAGTACCACTGGCCTTGTACCAT
GTTCAGCAACACCAACAACTTTTGGGGACCTGAGAGCAGCCAATGGGCAAGGGCAGCAGCGGCGGAGGAT
TACATCTGTCCAACCACCCACAGGCCTTCAAGAGTGGCTGAAAATGTTTCAGAGCTGGAGCGGACCAGAG
AAGTTGCTGGCTTTAGATGAGCTCATTGACAGCTGTGAACCAACACAAGTGAAGCATATGATGCAAGTGA
TAGAGCCCCAGTTCCAGCGAGACTTCATCTCCTTGCTTCCTAAAGAGTTGGCACTCTATGTGCTTTCATT
CCTGGAACCCAAAGACCTGCTGCAAGCGGCTCAGACTTGTCGATACTGGAGAATTTTGGCTGAGGATAAC
CTTCTCTGGAGAGAGAAATGTAAAGAAGAGGGGATTGATGAACCGTTGCACATCAAGAGAAGAAAAATAA
TAAAACCAGGTTTCATACACAGCCCATGGAAGAGTGCGTATATCAGACAGCACAGAATTGATACAAACTG
GAGACGAGGAGAACTCAAATCTCCTAAGGTGCTGAAAGGGCATGATGACCATGTGATCACATGCCTACAG
TTTTGTGGCAACCGCATAGTTAGTGGTTCTGATGACAACACTTTAAAAGTTTGGTCAGCGGTCACGGGCA
AGTGTCTGAGAACGTTAGTGGGACATACAGGTGGAGTGTGGTCATCACAGATGAGAGACAATATCATCAT
CAGTGGATCGACTGACCGGACTCTCAAAGTGTGGAATGCTGAAACTGGAGAGTGTATACATACTTTATAT
GGGCACACTTCTACTGTACGGTGTATGCATCTCCATGAAAAAAGGGTTGTAAGCGGTTCTCGAGATGCCA
CTCTCAGGGTTTGGGATATTGAGACCGGCCAGTGTTTACACGTCCTGATGGGTCACGTAGCAGCGGTCCG
CTGCGTTCAGTATGATGGCAGGAGGGTTGTTAGTGGAGCTTATGATTTTATGGTGAAGGTGTGGGATCCA
GAGACTGAGACCTGTCTACACACGTTACAGGGACACACTAATAGAGTCTATTCATTACAGTTTGATGGCA
TCCATGTGGTGAGTGGATCTCTTGATACATCAATCCGAGTCTGGGATGTGGAGACAGGGAATTGTATTCA
CACGCTAACAGGACACCAGTCATTAACGAGTGGAATGGAACTCAAAGACAATATTCTTGTCTCTGGGAAT
GCAGATTCTACAGTTAAGATCTGGGATATCAAAACAGGACAGTGTTTACAAACTTTGCAAGGTCCCAGCA
AGCATCAGAGCGCTGTGACCTGCTTACAGTTCAACAAGAACTTCGTAATTACCAGCTCAGACGACGGAAC
GGTCAAACTCTGGGACTTGAAAACGGGTGAATTTATCCGAAACCTCGTCACATTGGAGAGTGGGGGGAGC
GGGGGAGTTGTGTGGCGGATCAGGGCCTCAAACACAAAGCTGGTGTGTGCAGTCGGGAGTCGGAATGGAA
CTGAGGAAACCAAGCTCCTGGTGCTGGACTTTGATGTGGACATGAAATGATCTAGACCCAGCTTTCTTGT
ACAAAGTTGGCATTATAAGAAAGCATTGCTTATCAATTTGTTGCAACGAACAGGTCACTATCAGTCAAAA
TAAAATCATTATTTGCCATCCAGCTGCAGCTCTGGCCCGTGTCTCAAAATCTCTGATGTTACATTGCACA
AGATAAAAATATATCATCATGAACAATAAAACTGTCTGCTTACATAAACAGTAATACAAGGGGTGTTATG
AGCCATATTCAACGGGAAACGTCGAGGCCGCGATTAAATTCCAACATGGATGCTGATTTATATGGGTATA
AATGGGCTCGCGATAATGTCGGGCAATCAGGTGCGACAATCTATCGCTTGTATGGGAAGCCCGATGCGCC
AGAGTTGTTTCTGAAACATGGCAAAGGTAGCGTTGCCAATGATGTTACAGATGAGATGGTCAGACTAAAC
TGGCTGACGGAATTTATGCCTCTTCCGACCATCAAGCATTTTATCCGTACTCCTGATGATGCATGGTTAC
TCACCACTGCGATCCCCGGAAAAACAGCATTCCAGGTATTAGAAGAATATCCTGATTCAGGTGAAAATAT
TGTTGATGCGCTGGCAGTGTCCCTGCGCCGGTTGCATTCGATTCCTGTTTGTAATTGTCCTTTTAACAGC
GATCGCGTATTTCGTCTCGCTCAGGCGCAATCACGAATGAATAACGGTTTGGTTGATGCGAGTGATTTTG
ATGACGAGCGTAATGGCTGGCCTGTTGAACAAGTCTGGAAAGAAATGCATAAACTTTTGCCATTCTCACC
GGATTCAGTCGTCACTCATGGTGATTTCTCACTTGATAACCTTATTTTTGACGAGGGGAAATTAATAGGT
TGTATTGATGTTGGACGAGTCGGAATCGCAGACCGATACCAGGATCTTGCCATCCTATGGAACTGCCTCG
GTGAGTTTTCTCCTTCATTACAGAAACGGCTTTTTCAAAAATATGGTATTGATAATCCTGATATGAATAA
ATTGCAGTTTCATTTGATGCTCGATGAGTTTTTCTAATCAGAATTGGTTAATTGGTTGTAACATTATTCA
GATTGGGCCCCGTTCCACTGAGCGTCAGACCCCGTAGAAAAGATCAAAGGATCTTCTTGAGATCCTTTTT
TTCTGCGCGTAATCTGCTGCTTGCAAACAAAAAAACCACCGCTACCAGCGGTGGTTTGTTTGCCGGATCA
AGAGCTACCAACTCTTTTTCCGAAGGTAACTGGCTTCAGCAGAGCGCAGATACCAAATACTGTTCTTCTA
GTGTAGCCGTAGTTAGGCCACCACTTCAAGAACTCTGTAGCACCGCCTACATACCTCGCTCTGCTAATCC
TGTTACCAGTGGCTGCTGCCAGTGGCGATAAGTCGTGTCTTACCGGGTTGGACTCAAGACGATAGTTACC
GGATAAGGCGCAGCGGTCGGGCTGAACGGGGGGTTCGTGCACACAGCCCAGCTTGGAGCGAACGACCTAC
ACCGAACTGAGATACCTACAGCGTGAGCTATGAGAAAGCGCCACGCTTCCCGAAGGGAGAAAGGCGGACA
GGTATCCGGTAAGCGGCAGGGTCGGAACAGGAGAGCGCACGAGGGAGCTTCCAGGGGGAAACGCCTGGTA
TCTTTATAGTCCTGTCGGGTTTCGCCACCTCTGACTTGAGCGTCGATTTTTGTGATGCTCGTCAGGGGGG
CGGAGCCTATGGAAAAACGCCAGCAACGCGGCCTTTTTACGGTTCCTGGCCTTTTGCTGGCCTTTTGCTC
ACATGTT
