>Addgene plasmid #160101 | pENTR1A_mmFbxw7a (closed) | depositor partial sequence | sequence record 310043 | SeqL-B primer
TGCCTACAGTTTNNGGCAACCGCATAGTTAGTGGTTNTGATGACAACNCTTTAAAAGTTTGGTCAGCGGT
CACGGGCAAGTNTCTGAGAACGTTAGTGGGACATACAGGTGGAGTGTGGTCATCACAGATGAGAGACAAT
ATCATCATCAGTGGATCGACTGACCGGACTCTCAAAGTGTGGAATGCTGAAACTGGAGAGTGTATACATA
CTTTATATGGGCACACTTCTACTGTACGGTGTATGCATCTCCATGAAAAAAGGGTTGTAAGCGGTTCTCG
AGATGCCACTCTCAGGGTTTGGGATATTGAGACCGGCCAGTGTTTACACGTCCTGATGGGTCACGTAGCA
GCGGTCCGCTGCGTTCAGTATGATGGCAGGAGGGTTGTTAGTGGAGCTTATGATTTTATGGTGAAGGTGT
GGGATCCAGAGACTGAGACCTGTCTACACACGTTACAGGGACACACTAATAGAGTCTATTCATTACAGTT
TGATGGCATCCATGTGGTGAGTGGATCTCTTGATACATCAATCCGAGTCTGGGATGTGGAGACAGGGAAT
TGTATTCACACGCTAACAGGACACCAGTCATTAACGAGTGGAATGGAACTCAAAGACAATATTCTTGTCT
CTGGGAATGCAGATTCTACAGTTAAGATCTGGGATATCAAAACAGGACAGTGTTTACAAACTTTGCAAGG
TCCCAGCAAGCATCAGAGCGCTGTGACCTGCTTACAGTTCAACAAGAACTTCGTAATTACCAGCTCAGAC
GACGGAACGGTCAAACTCTGGGACTTGAAAACGGGTGAATTTATCCGAAACCTCGTCACATTGGAGAGTG
GGGGGAGCGGGGGAGTTGTGTGGCGGATCAGGGCCTCAAACACAAAGCTGGTGTGTGCAGTCGGGAGTCG
GAATGGAACTGAGGAAACCAAGCTCCTGGTGCTGGACTTTGATGTGGACATGAAATGATCTAGACCCAGC
TTTCTTGTACAAAGTTGGCATTATAAGAAAGCATTGCTTATCAATTTGTTGCAACGAACAGGTCACTATC
AGTCAAAATAAAATCATTATTGCCANCNNGNNNNNNNN
